>Addgene plasmid #46445 | pGEX Hck-SH2 | depositor full sequence | sequence record 65611 | Full Sequence
ACGTTATCGACTGCACGGTGCACCAATGCTTCTGGCGTCAGGCAGCCATCGGAAGCTGTGGTATGGCTGT
GCAGGTCGTAAATCACTGCATAATTCGTGTCGCTCAAGGCGCACTCCCGTTCTGGATAATGTTTTTTGCG
CCGACATCATAACGGTTCTGGCAAATATTCTGAAATGAGCTGTTGACAATTAATCATCGGCTCGTATAAT
GTGTGGAATTGTGAGCGGATAACAATTTCACACAGGAAACAGTATTCATGTCCCCTATACTAGGTTATTG
GAAAATTAAGGGCCTTGTGCAACCCACTCGACTTCTTTTGGAATATCTTGAAGAAAAATATGAAGAGCAT
TTGTATGAGCGCGATGAAGGTGATAAATGGCGAAACAAAAAGTTTGAATTGGGTTTGGAGTTTCCCAATC
TTCCTTATTATATTGATGGTGATGTTAAATTAACACAGTCTATGGCCATCATACGTTATATAGCTGACAA
GCACAACATGTTGGGTGGTTGTCCAAAAGAGCGTGCAGAGATTTCAATGCTTGAAGGAGCGGTTTTGGAT
ATTAGATACGGTGTTTCGAGAATTGCATATAGTAAAGACTTTGAAACTCTCAAAGTTGATTTTCTTAGCA
AGCTACCTGAAATGCTGAAAATGTTCGAAGATCGTTTATGTCATAAAACATATTTAAATGGTGATCATGT
AACCCATCCTGACTTCATGTTGTATGACGCTCTTGATGTTGTTTTATACATGGACCCAATGTGCCTGGAT
GCGTTCCCAAAATTAGTTTGTTTTAAAAAACGTATTGAAGCTATCCCACAAATTGATAAGTACTTGAAAT
CCAGCAAGTATATAGCATGGCCTTTGCAGGGCTGGCAAGCCACGTTTGGTGGTGGCGACCATCCTCCAAA
ATCGGATCTGGAAGTTCTGTTCCAGGGGCCCCTGGGATCCGCCCGCGTTGACTCTCTGGAGACAGAGGAG
TGGTTTTTCAAGGGCATCAGCCGGAAGGACGCAGAGCGCCAACTGCTGGCTCCCGGCAACATGCTGGGCT
CCTTCATGATCCGGGATAGCGAGACCACTAAAGGAAGCTACTCTTTGTCCGTGCGAGACTACGACCCTCG
GCAGGGAGATACCGTGAAACATTACAAGATCCGGACCCTGGACAACGGGGGCTTCTACATATCCCCCCGA
AGCACCTTCAGCACTCTGCAGGAGCTGGTGGACCACTACAAGAAGGGGAACGACGGGCTCTGCCAGAAAC
TGTCGGTGCCCTGCATGTCTTCCAAGCCCCAGAAGCCTTGGGAGAAAGATGCCGGAATTCTATGAGCGGC
CGCATCGTGACTGACTGACGATCTGCCTCGCGCGTTTCGGTGATGACGGTGAAAACCTCTGACACATGCA
GCTCCCGGAGACGGTCACAGCTTGTCTGTAAGCGGATGCCGGGAGCAGACAAGCCCGTCAGGGCGCGTCA
GCGGGTGTTGGCGGGTGTCGGGGCGCAGCCATGACCCAGTCACGTAGCGATAGCGGAGTGTATAATTCTT
GAAGACGAAAGGGCCTCGTGATACGCCTATTTTTATAGGTTAATGTCATGATAATAATGGTTTCTTAGAC
GTCAGGTGGCACTTTTCGGGGAAATGTGCGCGGAACCCCTATTTGTTTATTTTTCTAAATACATTCAAAT
ATGTATCCGCTCATGAGACAATAACCCTGATAAATGCTTCAATAATATTGAAAAAGGAAGAGTATGAGTA
TTCAACATTTCCGTGTCGCCCTTATTCCCTTTTTTGCGGCATTTTGCCTTCCTGTTTTTGCTCACCCAGA
AACGCTGGTGAAAGTAAAAGATGCTGAAGATCAGTTGGGTGCACGAGTGGGTTACATCGAACTGGATCTC
AACAGCGGTAAGATCCTTGAGAGTTTTCGCCCCGAAGAACGTTTTCCAATGATGAGCACTTTTAAAGTTC
TGCTATGTGGCGCGGTATTATCCCGTGTTGACGCCGGGCAAGAGCAACTCGGTCGCCGCATACACTATTC
TCAGAATGACTTGGTTGAGTACTCACCAGTCACAGAAAAGCATCTTACGGATGGCATGACAGTAAGAGAA
TTATGCAGTGCTGCCATAACCATGAGTGATAACACTGCGGCCAACTTACTTCTGACAACGATCGGAGGAC
CGAAGGAGCTAACCGCTTTTTTGCACAACATGGGGGATCATGTAACTCGCCTTGATCGTTGGGAACCGGA
GCTGAATGAAGCCATACCAAACGACGAGCGTGACACCACGATGCCTGCAGCAATGGCAACAACGTTGCGC
AAACTATTAACTGGCGAACTACTTACTCTAGCTTCCCGGCAACAATTAATAGACTGGATGGAGGCGGATA
AAGTTGCAGGACCACTTCTGCGCTCGGCCCTTCCGGCTGGCTGGTTTATTGCTGATAAATCTGGAGCCGG
TGAGCGTGGGTCTCGCGGTATCATTGCAGCACTGGGGCCAGATGGTAAGCCCTCCCGTATCGTAGTTATC
TACACGACGGGGAGTCAGGCAACTATGGATGAACGAAATAGACAGATCGCTGAGATAGGTGCCTCACTGA
TTAAGCATTGGTAACTGTCAGACCAAGTTTACTCATATATACTTTAGATTGATTTAAAACTTCATTTTTA
ATTTAAAAGGATCTAGGTGAAGATCCTTTTTGATAATCTCATGACCAAAATCCCTTAACGTGAGTTTTCG
TTCCACTGAGCGTCAGACCCCGTAGAAAAGATCAAAGGATCTTCTTGAGATCCTTTTTTTCTGCGCGTAA
TCTGCTGCTTGCAAACAAAAAAACCACCGCTACCAGCGGTGGTTTGTTTGCCGGATCAAGAGCTACCAAC
TCTTTTTCCGAAGGTAACTGGCTTCAGCAGAGCGCAGATACCAAATACTGTCCTTCTAGTGTAGCCGTAG
TTAGGCCACCACTTCAAGAACTCTGTAGCACCGCCTACATACCTCGCTCTGCTAATCCTGTTACCAGTGG
CTGCTGCCAGTGGCGATAAGTCGTGTCTTACCGGGTTGGACTCAAGACGATAGTTACCGGATAAGGCGCA
GCGGTCGGGCTGAACGGGGGGTTCGTGCACACAGCCCAGCTTGGAGCGAACGACCTACACCGAACTGAGA
TACCTACAGCGTGAGCTATGAGAAAGCGCCACGCTTCCCGAAGGGAGAAAGGCGGACAGGTATCCGGTAA
GCGGCAGGGTCGGAACAGGAGAGCGCACGAGGGAGCTTCCAGGGGGAAACGCCTGGTATCTTTATAGTCC
TGTCGGGTTTCGCCACCTCTGACTTGAGCGTCGATTTTTGTGATGCTCGTCAGGGGGGCGGAGCCTATGG
AAAAACGCCAGCAACGCGGCCTTTTTACGGTTCCTGGCCTTTTGCTGGCCTTTTGCTCACATGTTCTTTC
CTGCGTTATCCCCTGATTCTGTGGATAACCGTATTACCGCCTTTGAGTGAGCTGATACCGCTCGCCGCAG
CCGAACGACCGAGCGCAGCGAGTCAGTGAGCGAGGAAGCGGAAGAGCGCCTGATGCGGTATTTTCTCCTT
ACGCATCTGTGCGGTATTTCACACCGCATAAATTCCGACACCATCGAATGGTGCAAAACCTTTCGCGGTA
TGGCATGATAGCGCCCGGAAGAGAGTCAATTCAGGGTGGTGAATGTGAAACCAGTAACGTTATACGATGT
CGCAGAGTATGCCGGTGTCTCTTATCAGACCGTTTCCCGCGTGGTGAACCAGGCCAGCCACGTTTCTGCG
AAAACGCGGGAAAAAGTGGAAGCGGCGATGGCGGAGCTGAATTACATTCCCAACCGCGTGGCACAACAAC
TGGCGGGCAAACAGTCGTTGCTGATTGGCGTTGCCACCTCCAGTCTGGCCCTGCACGCGCCGTCGCAAAT
TGTCGCGGCGATTAAATCTCGCGCCGATCAACTGGGTGCCAGCGTGGTGGTGTCGATGGTAGAACGAAGC
GGCGTCGAAGCCTGTAAAGCGGCGGTGCACAATCTTCTCGCGCAACGCGTCAGTGGGCTGATCATTAACT
ATCCGCTGGATGACCAGGATGCCATTGCTGTGGAAGCTGCCTGCACTAATGTTCCGGCGTTATTTCTTGA
TGTCTCTGACCAGACACCCATCAACAGTATTATTTTCTCCCATGAAGACGGTACGCGACTGGGCGTGGAG
CATCTGGTCGCATTGGGTCACCAGCAAATCGCGCTGTTAGCGGGCCCATTAAGTTCTGTCTCGGCGCGTC
TGCGTCTGGCTGGCTGGCATAAATATCTCACTCGCAATCAAATTCAGCCGATAGCGGAACGGGAAGGCGA
CTGGAGTGCCATGTCCGGTTTTCAACAAACCATGCAAATGCTGAATGAGGGCATCGTTCCCACTGCGATG
CTGGTTGCCAACGATCAGATGGCGCTGGGCGCAATGCGCGCCATTACCGAGTCCGGGCTGCGCGTTGGTG
CGGATATCTCGGTAGTGGGATACGACGATACCGAAGACAGCTCATGTTATATCCCGCCGTCAACCACCAT
CAAACAGGATTTTCGCCTGCTGGGGCAAACCAGCGTGGACCGCTTGCTGCAACTCTCTCAGGGCCAGGCG
GTGAAGGGCAATCAGCTGTTGCCCGTCTCACTGGTGAAAAGAAAAACCACCCTGGCGCCCAATACGCAAA
CCGCCTCTCCCCGCGCGTTGGCCGATTCATTAATGCAGCTGGCACGACAGGTTTCCCGACTGGAAAGCGG
GCAGTGAGCGCAACGCAATTAATGTGAGTTAGCTCACTCATTAGGCACCCCAGGCTTTACACTTTATGCT
TCCGGCTCGTATGTTGTGTGGAATTGTGAGCGGATAACAATTTCACACAGGAAACAGCTATGACCATGAT
TACGGATTCACTGGCCGTCGTTTTACAACGTCGTGACTGGGAAAACCCTGGCGTTACCCAACTTAATCGC
CTTGCAGCACATCCCCCTTTCGCCAGCTGGCGTAATAGCGAAGAGGCCCGCACCGATCGCCCTTCCCAAC
AGTTGCGCAGCCTGAATGGCGAATGGCGCTTTGCCTGGTTTCCGGCACCAGAAGCGGTGCCGGAAAGCTG
GCTGGAGTGCGATCTTCCTGAGGCCGATACTGTCGTCGTCCCCTCAAACTGGCAGATGCACGGTTACGAT
GCGCCCATCTACACCAACGTAACCTATCCCATTACGGTCAATCCGCCGTTTGTTCCCACGGAGAATCCGA
CGGGTTGTTACTCGCTCACATTTAATGTTGATGAAAGCTGGCTACAGGAAGGCCAGACGCGAATTATTTT
TGATGGCGTTGGAATT
Features (pLannotate 1.2.2; 17 found; start..end, strand, type, name):
      6..107     -  CDS            yciV (fragment): RNAAM_ECOLI - Also known as trpH From Escherichia coli (strain K12).
    183..211     +  promoter       tac promoter: strong E. coli promoter; hybrid between the trp and lac UV5 promoters
    219..235     +  protein_bind   lac operator: The lac repressor binds to the lac operator to inhibit transcription in E. coli. This inhibition can be relieved by adding lactose or isopropyl-β-D-thiogalactopyranoside (IPTG). lac repressor encoded by lacI
    258..911     +  CDS            GST26_SCHJA: Experimental evidence at protein level: Swiss-Prot protein existence level 1. GST isoenzymes appear to play a central role in the parasite detoxification system. Other functions are also suspected including a role in increasing the solubility of haematin in the parasite gut. From Schistosoma japonicum (Blood fluke).
    951..1313    +  CDS            HCK (fragment): HCK_HUMAN - Experimental evidence at protein level: Swiss-Prot protein existence level 1. Non-receptor tyrosine-protein kinase found in hematopoietic cells that transmits signals from cell surface receptors and plays an important role in the regulation of innate immune responses, including neutrophil, monocyte, macrophage and mast cell functions, phagocytosis, cell survival and proliferation, cell adhesion and migration. Acts downstream of receptors that bind the Fc region of immunoglobulins, such as FCGR1A and FCGR2A, but also CSF3R, PLAUR, the receptors for IFNG, IL2, IL6 and IL8, and integr
   1353..1392    +  CDS            rop (fragment): Rop protein, which maintains plasmids at low copy number; rop
   1494..1534    +  misc_feature   bom (fragment): basis of mobility region from pBR322
   1639..1743    +  promoter       AmpR promoter: bla
   1744..2604    +  CDS            AmpR: β-lactamase; bla; confers resistance to ampicillin, carbenicillin, and related antibiotics
   2775..3363    +  rep_origin     ori: high-copy-number ColE1/pMB1/pBR322/pUC origin of replication
   3549..3600    -  misc_feature   bom (fragment): basis of mobility region from pBR322
   3607..3684    +  promoter       lacIq promoter: lacI (mutant); In the lacIq allele, a single base change in the promoter boosts expression of the lacI gene about 10-fold.
   3685..4767    +  CDS            lacI: lac repressor; lacI; The lac repressor binds to the lac operator to inhibit transcription in E. coli. This inhibition can be relieved by adding lactose or isopropyl-β-D-thiogalactopyranoside (IPTG).
   4780..4801    +  protein_bind   CAP binding site: CAP binding activates transcription in the presence of cAMP. E. coli catabolite activator protein
   4816..4846    +  promoter       lac promoter: promoter for the E. coli lac operon
   4854..4870    +  protein_bind   lac operator: The lac repressor binds to the lac operator to inhibit transcription in E. coli. This inhibition can be relieved by adding lactose or isopropyl-β-D-thiogalactopyranoside (IPTG). lac repressor encoded by lacI
   4890..5063    +  CDS            lacZα: LacZα fragment of β-galactosidase; lacZ fragment
