[The description below was written by a language model from this plasmid's Addgene catalogue record and pLannotate feature annotations shown in this document.]
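Description:
pGEX Hck-SH2 is a bacterial expression plasmid built on the pGEX6P1 backbone for producing the SH2 domain of human HCK, a hematopoietic non-receptor tyrosine kinase, as a glutathione S-transferase fusion protein in E. coli. The full sequence record is 5,336 nt. The plasmid replicates from a ColE1/pMB1-type origin. The catalogue lists it as low copy, although the automated annotation labels the origin generically as high-copy, and only short fragments of rop and the pBR322 bom region are detected. Selection is by ampicillin through the β-lactamase (AmpR) gene and its own promoter.

The expression cassette is driven by the tac promoter, a strong trp/lac hybrid, followed by a lac operator. The plasmid also carries lacI under the lacIq promoter, so transcription is held off by the lac repressor until it is induced with IPTG. The open reading frame begins with Schistosoma japonicum GST, followed according to the catalogue by a PreScission protease recognition site. This site is not annotated separately, but it would fall in the short linker between GST and the insert. Next comes the HCK fragment, amino acids 134–254, an insert of roughly 376 bp cloned between BamHI and EcoRI sites that were both retained. The depositor gives the fusion protein's mass as about 38.5 kDa. Residual backbone elements include a lac promoter/operator, a lacZα segment, and a small yciV fragment.

GST allows purification or immobilisation on glutathione resin, and the protease site allows the tag to be removed. The associated publication describes high-throughput phosphotyrosine profiling with SH2 domains, so the fusion likely serves as a probe for tyrosine-phosphorylated binding sites.
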