Addgene plasmid #46445: pGEX Hck-SH2
Depositing lab: Bruce Mayer. Depositing organization: University of Connecticut Health Center. Publication: High-throughput phosphotyrosine profiling using SH2 domains. Machida K, Thompson CM, Dierck K, Jablonowski K, Karkkainen S, Liu B, Zhang H, Nash PD, Newman DK, Nollau P, Pawson T, Renkema GH, Saksela K, Schiller MR, Shin DG, Mayer BJ. Mol Cell. 2007 Jun 22;26(6):899-915. 10.1016/j.molcel.2007.05.031 PubMed 17588523.
Backbone
  Vector backbone: pGEX6P1
  Backbone manufacturer: GE Healthcare Biosciences
  Backbone size w/o insert (bp): 4900
  Vector type: Bacterial Expression
Growth in bacteria
  Bacterial resistance: Ampicillin, 100 μg/mL
  Growth temperature: 37°C
  Growth strain: DH5alpha
  Copy number: Low Copy
Gene/Insert
  Gene/Insert name: Hck (alt names: HCK; JTK9; HCK)
  Species: H. sapiens (human)
  Insert size (bp): 376
  Mutation: contains amino acids 134-254
  Entrez Gene: HCK (a.k.a. AIPCV, JTK9, p59Hck, p61Hck)
  Promoter: Tac
  Tag / fusion protein: GST (N terminal on backbone); PreScission (N terminal on backbone)
  Cloning method: Restriction Enzyme; 5′ cloning site BamHI (not destroyed); 3′ cloning site EcoRI (not destroyed)
  Sequencing primers: 5′ pGEX-5; 3′ pGEX-3
Terms and licenses: Academic/Nonprofit Terms; Industry Terms: Not Available to Industry
Depositor comments: The molecular weight of the GST fusion protein is approximately 38.5 kDa
How to cite: pGEX Hck-SH2 was a gift from Bruce Mayer (Addgene plasmid # 46445 ; http://n2t.net/addgene:46445 ; RRID:Addgene_46445)
