>Addgene plasmid #46445 | pGEX Hck-SH2 | depositor partial sequence | sequence record 65612 | Insert sequence
GGATCCGCCCGCGTTGACTCTCTGGAGACAGAGGAGTGGTTTTTCAAGGGCATCAGCCGGAAGGACGCAG
AGCGCCAACTGCTGGCTCCCGGCAACATGCTGGGCTCCTTCATGATCCGGGATAGCGAGACCACTAAAGG
AAGCTACTCTTTGTCCGTGCGAGACTACGACCCTCGGCAGGGAGATACCGTGAAACATTACAAGATCCGG
ACCCTGGACAACGGGGGCTTCTACATATCCCCCCGAAGCACCTTCAGCACTCTGCAGGAGCTGGTGGACC
ACTACAAGAAGGGGAACGACGGGCTCTGCCAGAAACTGTCGGTGCCCTGCATGTCTTCCAAGCCCCAGAA
GCCTTGGGAGAAAGATGCCGGAATTC
