>Addgene plasmid #46445 | pGEX Hck-SH2 | addgene partial sequence | sequence record 66986 | pGEX5
ATCTCAATGGATCTGGAGTTCTGTTCCAGGGGCCCCTGGGATCCGCCCGCGTTGACTCTCTGGAGACAGA
GGAGTGGTTTTTCAAGGGCATCAGCCGGAAGGACGCAGAGCGCCAACTGCTGGCTCCCGGCAACATGCTG
GGCTCCTTCATGATCCGGGATAGCGAGACCACTAAAGGAAGCTACTCTTTGTCCGTGCGAGACTACGACC
CTCGGCAGGGAGATACCGTGAAACATTACAAGATCCGGACCCTGGACAACGGGGGCTTCTACATATCCCC
CCGAAGCACCTTCAGCACTCTGCAGGAGCTGGTGGACCACTACAAGAAGGGGAACGACGGGCTCTGCCAG
AAACTGTCGGTGCCCTGCATGTCTTCCAAGCCCCAGAAGCCTTGGGAGAAAGATGCCGGAATTCTATGAG
CGGCCGCATCGTGACTGACTGACGATCTGCCTCGCGCGTTTCGGTGATGACGGTGAAAACCTCTGACACA
TGCAGCTCCCGGAGACGGTCACAGCTTGTCTGTAAGCGGATGCCGGGAGCAGACAAGCCCGTCAGGGCGC
GTCAGCGGGTGTTGGCGGGTGTCGGGGCGCAGCCATGACCCAGTCACGTAGCGATAGCGGAGTGTATAAT
TCTTGAAGACGAAAGGGCCTCGTGATACGCCTATTTTTATAGGTTAATGTCATGATAATAATGGTTTCTT
AGACGTCAGGTGGCACTTTTCGGGGAAATGTGCGCGGAACCCCTATTTGTTTATTTTTCTAAATACATTC
AAATATGTATCCGCTCATGAGACAATAACCCTGATAAATGCTTCAATAATATTGAAAAAGGAAGAGTATG
AGTATTCAACATTTCCGTGTCGCCCTTATTCCNTTTTTGCGGCATTTGCTCTGTTTGTCC
